Addgene plasmid #185331: pGEX-6P-1 AUP1 292-410
Purpose: Bacterial expression of AUP1 with GST fusion protein for binding assays
Depositing lab: Allan Weissman. Depositing organization: National Cancer Institute (NCI). Publication: A structurally conserved site in AUP1 binds the E2 enzyme UBE2G2 and is essential for ER-associated degradation. Smith CE, Tsai YC, Liang YH, Khago D, Mariano J, Li J, Tarasov SG, Gergel E, Tsai B, Villaneuva M, Clapp ME, Magidson V, Chari R, Byrd RA, Ji X, Weissman AM. PLoS Biol. 2021 Dec 8;19(12):e3001474. doi: 10.1371/journal.pbio.3001474. eCollection 2021 Dec. PubMed 34879065.
Backbone
  Vector backbone: pGEX-6P-1
  Vector type: Bacterial Expression
Growth in bacteria
  Bacterial resistance: Ampicillin, 100 μg/mL
  Growth temperature: 37°C
  Growth strain: DH5alpha
  Copy number: High Copy
Gene/Insert
  Gene/Insert name: AUP1
  Species: H. sapiens (human)
  Mutation: aa 292-410 only
  Entrez Gene: AUP1
  Tag / fusion protein: GST (N terminal on backbone)
  Cloning method: Restriction Enzyme; 5′ cloning site BamHI (unknown if destroyed); 3′ cloning site XhoI (unknown if destroyed)
Terms and licenses: Academic/Nonprofit Terms; Industry Terms: Not Available to Industry
How to cite: pGEX-6P-1 AUP1 292-410 was a gift from Allan Weissman (Addgene plasmid # 185331 ; http://n2t.net/addgene:185331 ; RRID:Addgene_185331)
