[The description below was written by a language model from this plasmid's Addgene catalogue record and pLannotate feature annotations shown in this document.]
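Description:
pGEX-6P-1 AUP1 292-410 is a bacterial expression plasmid of about 5.3 kb, built on the pGEX-6P-1 backbone, that produces a C-terminal fragment of human AUP1 (amino acids 292-410 only) fused to an N-terminal glutathione S-transferase tag. It replicates in E. coli from a ColE1/pMB1-type origin, is listed as high copy, and is selected with ampicillin through the β-lactamase (AmpR) gene and its own promoter. Short annotated fragments of rop, bom, lacZα with its lac promoter elements, and an E. coli yciV/trpH sequence are backbone remnants rather than functional parts of the expression design.

The expression cassette is driven by the tac promoter, a strong trp/lac hybrid, followed by a lac operator. The plasmid also carries lacI with its own promoter, so the lac repressor keeps transcription off until it is relieved by IPTG, giving inducible expression largely independent of host strain. The Schistosoma japonicum GST coding sequence lies immediately downstream, and the AUP1 fragment, cloned between the BamHI and XhoI sites, follows after a short linker. The feature table does not annotate that linker; in pGEX-6P vectors this region normally encodes a PreScission protease cleavage site for tag removal.

According to the record, the construct is intended for bacterial production of GST-AUP1 for binding assays. The GST moiety allows capture on glutathione resin, which suits pull-down experiments. The associated publication concerns the AUP1 site that binds the E2 ubiquitin-conjugating enzyme UBE2G2 and its role in ER-associated degradation.
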