Features (pLannotate 1.2.2; 17 found; start..end, strand, type, name):
    183..211     +  promoter       tac promoter: strong E. coli promoter; hybrid between the trp and lac UV5 promoters
    219..235     +  protein_bind   lac operator: The lac repressor binds to the lac operator to inhibit transcription in E. coli. This inhibition can be relieved by adding lactose or isopropyl-β-D-thiogalactopyranoside (IPTG). lac repressor encoded by lacI
    258..911     +  CDS            GST26_SCHJA: Experimental evidence at protein level: Swiss-Prot protein existence level 1. GST isoenzymes appear to play a central role in the parasite detoxification system. Other functions are also suspected including a role in increasing the solubility of haematin in the parasite gut. From Schistosoma japonicum (Blood fluke).
    948..1316    +  CDS            AUP1 (fragment): AUP1_HUMAN - Experimental evidence at protein level: Swiss-Prot protein existence level 1. (Microbial infection) Following Dengue virus infection, required for induction of lipophagy which facilitates production of virus progeny particles. From Homo sapiens (Human).
   1352..1391    +  CDS            rop (fragment): Rop protein, which maintains plasmids at low copy number; rop
   1493..1533    +  misc_feature   bom (fragment): basis of mobility region from pBR322
   1638..1742    +  promoter       AmpR promoter: bla
   1743..2603    +  CDS            AmpR: β-lactamase; bla; confers resistance to ampicillin, carbenicillin, and related antibiotics
   2774..3362    +  rep_origin     ori: high-copy-number ColE1/pMB1/pBR322/pUC origin of replication
   3548..3599    -  misc_feature   bom (fragment): basis of mobility region from pBR322
   3606..3683    +  promoter       lacI promoter: lacI
   3684..4766    +  CDS            lacI: lac repressor; lacI; The lac repressor binds to the lac operator to inhibit transcription in E. coli. This inhibition can be relieved by adding lactose or isopropyl-β-D-thiogalactopyranoside (IPTG).
   4779..4800    +  protein_bind   CAP binding site: CAP binding activates transcription in the presence of cAMP. E. coli catabolite activator protein
   4815..4845    +  promoter       lac promoter: promoter for the E. coli lac operon
   4853..4869    +  protein_bind   lac operator: The lac repressor binds to the lac operator to inhibit transcription in E. coli. This inhibition can be relieved by adding lactose or isopropyl-β-D-thiogalactopyranoside (IPTG). lac repressor encoded by lacI
   4889..5062    +  CDS            lacZα: LacZα fragment of β-galactosidase; lacZ fragment
   5326..107     -  CDS            yciV (fragment) (across the origin): RNAAM_ECOLI - Also known as trpH From Escherichia coli (strain K12).
>Addgene plasmid #185331 | pGEX-6P-1 AUP1 292-410 | addgene full sequence | sequence record 383999 | Addgene NGS Result
AGCTTATCGACTGCACGGTGCACCAATGCTTCTGGCGTCAGGCAGCCATCGGAAGCTGTGGTATGGCTGT
GCAGGTCGTAAATCACTGCATAATTCGTGTCGCTCAAGGCGCACTCCCGTTCTGGATAATGTTTTTTGCG
CCGACATCATAACGGTTCTGGCAAATATTCTGAAATGAGCTGTTGACAATTAATCATCGGCTCGTATAAT
GTGTGGAATTGTGAGCGGATAACAATTTCACACAGGAAACAGTATTCATGTCCCCTATACTAGGTTATTG
GAAAATTAAGGGCCTTGTGCAACCCACTCGACTTCTTTTGGAATATCTTGAAGAAAAATATGAAGAGCAT
TTGTATGAGCGCGATGAAGGTGATAAATGGCGAAACAAAAAGTTTGAATTGGGTTTGGAGTTTCCCAATC
TTCCTTATTATATTGATGGTGATGTTAAATTAACACAGTCTATGGCCATCATACGTTATATAGCTGACAA
GCACAACATGTTGGGTGGTTGTCCAAAAGAGCGTGCAGAGATTTCAATGCTTGAAGGAGCGGTTTTGGAT
ATTAGATACGGTGTTTCGAGAATTGCATATAGTAAAGACTTTGAAACTCTCAAAGTTGATTTTCTTAGCA
AGCTACCTGAAATGCTGAAAATGTTCGAAGATCGTTTATGTCATAAAACATATTTAAATGGTGATCATGT
AACCCATCCTGACTTCATGTTGTATGACGCTCTTGATGTTGTTTTATACATGGACCCAATGTGCCTGGAT
GCGTTCCCAAAATTAGTTTGTTTTAAAAAACGTATTGAAGCTATCCCACAAATTGATAAGTACTTGAAAT
CCAGCAAGTATATAGCATGGCCTTTGCAGGGCTGGCAAGCCACGTTTGGTGGTGGCGACCATCCTCCAAA
ATCGGATCTGGAAGTTCTGTTCCAGGGGCCCCTGGGATCCCCGGAATTCTCTCCTGATGTGCAACTGGCA
ACTCTGGCTCAGAGAGTCAAGGAAGTTTTGCCCCATGTGCCATTGGGTGTCATCCAGAGAGACCTGGCCA
AGACTGGCTGTGTAGACTTGACTATCACTAATCTGCTTGAGGGGGCCGTAGCTTTCATGCCTGAAGACAT
CACCAAGGGAACTCAGTCCCTACCCACAGCCTCTGCCTCCAAGTTTCCCAGCTCTGGCCCGGTGACCCCT
CAGCCAACAGCCCTAACATTTGCCAAGTCTTCCTGGGCCCGGCAGGAGAGCCTGCAGGAGCGCAAGCAAG
CACTATATGAATACGCAAGAAGGAGATTCACAGAGAGACGAGCCCAGGAGGCTGACTGACTCGAGCGGCC
GCATCGTGACTGACTGACGATCTGCCTCGCGCGTTTCGGTGATGACGGTGAAAACCTCTGACACATGCAG
CTCCCGGAGACGGTCACAGCTTGTCTGTAAGCGGATGCCGGGAGCAGACAAGCCCGTCAGGGCGCGTCAG
CGGGTGTTGGCGGGTGTCGGGGCGCAGCCATGACCCAGTCACGTAGCGATAGCGGAGTGTATAATTCTTG
AAGACGAAAGGGCCTCGTGATACGCCTATTTTTATAGGTTAATGTCATGATAATAATGGTTTCTTAGACG
TCAGGTGGCACTTTTCGGGGAAATGTGCGCGGAACCCCTATTTGTTTATTTTTCTAAATACATTCAAATA
TGTATCCGCTCATGAGACAATAACCCTGATAAATGCTTCAATAATATTGAAAAAGGAAGAGTATGAGTAT
TCAACATTTCCGTGTCGCCCTTATTCCCTTTTTTGCGGCATTTTGCCTTCCTGTTTTTGCTCACCCAGAA
ACGCTGGTGAAAGTAAAAGATGCTGAAGATCAGTTGGGTGCACGAGTGGGTTACATCGAACTGGATCTCA
ACAGCGGTAAGATCCTTGAGAGTTTTCGCCCCGAAGAACGTTTTCCAATGATGAGCACTTTTAAAGTTCT
GCTATGTGGCGCGGTATTATCCCGTGTTGACGCCGGGCAAGAGCAACTCGGTCGCCGCATACACTATTCT
CAGAATGACTTGGTTGAGTACTCACCAGTCACAGAAAAGCATCTTACGGATGGCATGACAGTAAGAGAAT
TATGCAGTGCTGCCATAACCATGAGTGATAACACTGCGGCCAACTTACTTCTGACAACGATCGGAGGACC
GAAGGAGCTAACCGCTTTTTTGCACAACATGGGGGATCATGTAACTCGCCTTGATCGTTGGGAACCGGAG
CTGAATGAAGCCATACCAAACGACGAGCGTGACACCACGATGCCTGCAGCAATGGCAACAACGTTGCGCA
AACTATTAACTGGCGAACTACTTACTCTAGCTTCCCGGCAACAATTAATAGACTGGATGGAGGCGGATAA
AGTTGCAGGACCACTTCTGCGCTCGGCCCTTCCGGCTGGCTGGTTTATTGCTGATAAATCTGGAGCCGGT
GAGCGTGGGTCTCGCGGTATCATTGCAGCACTGGGGCCAGATGGTAAGCCCTCCCGTATCGTAGTTATCT
ACACGACGGGGAGTCAGGCAACTATGGATGAACGAAATAGACAGATCGCTGAGATAGGTGCCTCACTGAT
TAAGCATTGGTAACTGTCAGACCAAGTTTACTCATATATACTTTAGATTGATTTAAAACTTCATTTTTAA
TTTAAAAGGATCTAGGTGAAGATCCTTTTTGATAATCTCATGACCAAAATCCCTTAACGTGAGTTTTCGT
TCCACTGAGCGTCAGACCCCGTAGAAAAGATCAAAGGATCTTCTTGAGATCCTTTTTTTCTGCGCGTAAT
CTGCTGCTTGCAAACAAAAAAACCACCGCTACCAGCGGTGGTTTGTTTGCCGGATCAAGAGCTACCAACT
CTTTTTCCGAAGGTAACTGGCTTCAGCAGAGCGCAGATACCAAATACTGTCCTTCTAGTGTAGCCGTAGT
TAGGCCACCACTTCAAGAACTCTGTAGCACCGCCTACATACCTCGCTCTGCTAATCCTGTTACCAGTGGC
TGCTGCCAGTGGCGATAAGTCGTGTCTTACCGGGTTGGACTCAAGACGATAGTTACCGGATAAGGCGCAG
CGGTCGGGCTGAACGGGGGGTTCGTGCACACAGCCCAGCTTGGAGCGAACGACCTACACCGAACTGAGAT
ACCTACAGCGTGAGCTATGAGAAAGCGCCACGCTTCCCGAAGGGAGAAAGGCGGACAGGTATCCGGTAAG
CGGCAGGGTCGGAACAGGAGAGCGCACGAGGGAGCTTCCAGGGGGAAACGCCTGGTATCTTTATAGTCCT
GTCGGGTTTCGCCACCTCTGACTTGAGCGTCGATTTTTGTGATGCTCGTCAGGGGGGCGGAGCCTATGGA
AAAACGCCAGCAACGCGGCCTTTTTACGGTTCCTGGCCTTTTGCTGGCCTTTTGCTCACATGTTCTTTCC
TGCGTTATCCCCTGATTCTGTGGATAACCGTATTACCGCCTTTGAGTGAGCTGATACCGCTCGCCGCAGC
CGAACGACCGAGCGCAGCGAGTCAGTGAGCGAGGAAGCGGAAGAGCGCCTGATGCGGTATTTTCTCCTTA
CGCATCTGTGCGGTATTTCACACCGCATAAATTCCGACACCATCGAATGGCGCAAAACCTTTCGCGGTAT
GGCATGATAGCGCCCGGAAGAGAGTCAATTCAGGGTGGTGAATGTGAAACCAGTAACGTTATACGATGTC
GCAGAGTATGCCGGTGTCTCTTATCAGACCGTTTCCCGCGTGGTGAACCAGGCCAGCCACGTTTCTGCGA
AAACGCGGGAAAAAGTGGAAGCGGCGATGGCGGAGCTGAATTACATTCCCAACCGCGTGGCACAACAACT
GGCGGGCAAACAGTCGTTGCTGATTGGCGTTGCCACCTCCAGTCTGGCCCTGCACGCGCCGTCGCAAATT
GTCGCGGCGATTAAATCTCGCGCCGATCAACTGGGTGCCAGCGTGGTGGTGTCGATGGTAGAACGAAGCG
GCGTCGAAGCCTGTAAAGCGGCGGTGCACAATCTTCTCGCGCAACGCGTCAGTGGGCTGATCATTAACTA
TCCGCTGGATGACCAGGATGCCATTGCTGTGGAAGCTGCCTGCACTAATGTTCCGGCGTTATTTCTTGAT
GTCTCTGACCAGACACCCATCAACAGTATTATTTTCTCCCATGAAGACGGTACGCGACTGGGCGTGGAGC
ATCTGGTCGCATTGGGTCACCAGCAAATCGCGCTGTTAGCGGGCCCATTAAGTTCTGTCTCGGCGCGTCT
GCGTCTGGCTGGCTGGCATAAATATCTCACTCGCAATCAAATTCAGCCGATAGCGGAACGGGAAGGCGAC
TGGAGTGCCATGTCCGGTTTTCAACAAACCATGCAAATGCTGAATGAGGGCATCGTTCCCACTGCGATGC
TGGTTGCCAACGATCAGATGGCGCTGGGCGCAATGCGCGCCATTACCGAGTCCGGGCTGCGCGTTGGTGC
GGATATCTCGGTAGTGGGATACGACGATACCGAAGACAGCTCATGTTATATCCCGCCGTTAACCACCATC
AAACAGGATTTTCGCCTGCTGGGGCAAACCAGCGTGGACCGCTTGCTGCAACTCTCTCAGGGCCAGGCGG
TGAAGGGCAATCAGCTGTTGCCCGTCTCACTGGTGAAAAGAAAAACCACGCTAGCGCCCAATACGCAAAC
CGCCTCTCCCCGCGCGTTGGCCGATTCATTAATGCAGCTGGCACGACAGGTTTCCCGACTGGAAAGCGGG
CAGTGAGCGCAACGCAATTAATGTAAGTTAGCTCACTCATTAGGCACCCCAGGCTTTACACTTTATGCTT
CCGGCTCGTATGTTGTGTGGAATTGTGAGCGGATAACAATTTCACACAGGAAACAGCTATGACCATGATT
ACGGATTCACTGGCCGTCGTTTTACAACGTCGTGACTGGGAAAACCCTGGCGTTACCCAACTTAATCGCC
TTGCAGCACATCCCCCTTTCGCCAGCTGGCGTAATAGCGAAGAGGCCCGCACCGATCGCCCTTCCCAACA
GTTGCGCAGCCTGAATGGCGAATGGCGCTTTGCCTGGTTTCCGGCACCAGAAGCGGTGCCGGAAAGCTGG
CTGGAGTGCGATCTTCCTGAGGCCGATACTGTCGTCGTCCCCTCAAACTGGCAGATGCACGGTTACGATG
CGCCCATCTACACCAACGTGACCTATCCCATTACGGTCAATCCGCCGTTTGTTCCCACGGAGAATCCGAC
GGGTTGTTACTCGCTCACATTTAATGTTGATGAAAGCTGGCTACAGGAAGGCCAGACGCGAATTATTTTT
GATGGCGTTGGAATT
